Addgene plasmid #176046: pcDNA3.1 MYC dBR
Purpose: Expresses Myc Mutant (delta basic region) in Mammalian cells
Depositing lab: Linda Penn. Depositing organization: University Health Network. Publication: MYC Interacts with the G9a Histone Methyltransferase to Drive Transcriptional Repression and Tumorigenesis. Tu WB, Shiah YJ, Lourenco C, Mullen PJ, Dingar D, Redel C, Tamachi A, Ba-Alawi W, Aman A, Al-Awar R, Cescon DW, Haibe-Kains B, Arrowsmith CH, Raught B, Boutros PC, Penn LZ. Cancer Cell. 2018 Oct 8;34(4):579-595.e8. doi: 10.1016/j.ccell.2018.09.001. PubMed 30300580.
Backbone
  Vector backbone: pcDNA3.1
  Backbone size w/o insert (bp): 6000
  Total vector size (bp): 7267
  Vector type: Mammalian Expression
  Selectable markers: Neomycin (select with G418)
Growth in bacteria
  Bacterial resistance: Ampicillin, 100 μg/mL
  Growth temperature: 37°C
  Growth strain: DH5alpha
  Copy number: Unknown
Gene/Insert
  Gene/Insert name: Myc (alt name: c-Myc)
  Species: H. sapiens (human)
  Insert size (bp): 1441
  Mutation: deleted amino acids 355-369
  Promoter: CMV
  Cloning method: Restriction Enzyme; 5′ cloning site BamHI (not destroyed); 3′ cloning site XhoI (not destroyed)
  Sequencing primers: 5′ CMV-F; 3′ Myc_pSeq3R
Terms and licenses: Academic/Nonprofit Terms; Industry Terms: Not Available to Industry
How to cite: pcDNA3.1 MYC dBR was a gift from Linda Penn (Addgene plasmid # 176046 ; http://n2t.net/addgene:176046 ; RRID:Addgene_176046)
