[The description below was written by a language model from this plasmid's Addgene catalogue record and pLannotate feature annotations shown in this document.]
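Description:
pcDNA3.1 MYC dBR is a mammalian expression plasmid built on the pcDNA3.1 backbone that drives production of a human c-Myc mutant lacking its basic region. The insert, cloned between retained BamHI and XhoI sites, carries a deletion of amino acids 355–369. This segment forms the DNA-contacting basic region of Myc's bHLH-leucine zipper domain, so the mutant is expected to be impaired in sequence-specific DNA binding. Transcription is driven by the human cytomegalovirus immediate-early enhancer and promoter and terminated by the bovine growth hormone polyadenylation signal. T7 and SP6 phage promoters flank the cloning region.

In the sequenced record the c-Myc coding sequence is annotated as a fragment, consistent with the internal deletion. It is preceded by part of the native c-myc 5′ untranslated region, annotated as the c-myc IRES. The "Myc epitope tag" called downstream most likely reflects the natural epitope sequence within c-Myc's own C-terminal portion rather than an added tag, since the catalogue lists no tag. A short hit annotated as an HIV-1 LTR fragment near the promoter is probably an incidental match.

For stable selection in mammalian cells, an SV40 early promoter drives the neomycin phosphotransferase gene (G418 resistance), followed by an SV40 poly(A) signal. Propagation in E. coli relies on a high-copy ColE1/pUC-type origin and β-lactamase conferring ampicillin resistance, and an f1 origin is also present. The sequenced record is 7,230 nt, slightly shorter than the listed total of 7,267 bp. The plasmid serves for transient or stable expression of this Myc deletion mutant in mammalian cells. It comes from work examining Myc's interaction with the G9a histone methyltransferase in transcriptional repression and tumorigenesis.
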