Features (pLannotate 1.2.2; 23 found; start..end, strand, type, name):
     71..104     +  LTR            5' LTR (truncated) (fragment): truncated 5' long terminal repeat (LTR) from HIV-1
    120..138     +  promoter       T7 promoter: promoter for bacteriophage T7 RNA polymerase
    174..331     +  ncRNA          IRES c-myc (fragment): Accession: RF00216 - c-myc internal ribosome entry site (IRES)
    423..1486    +  CDS            c-Myc (fragment): human c-Myc proto-oncogene
   1611..1640    +  CDS            Myc: Myc (human c-Myc proto-oncogene) epitope tag
   2040..2058    -  promoter       SP6 promoter: promoter for bacteriophage SP6 RNA polymerase
   2084..2308    +  polyA_signal   bGH poly(A) signal: bovine growth hormone polyadenylation signal
   2312..2333    +  promoter       SV40 promoter (fragment): SV40 enhancer and early promoter
   2354..2782    +  rep_origin     f1 ori (sequence partly withheld): f1 bacteriophage origin of replication; arrow indicates direction of (+) strand synthesis
   2796..3125    +  promoter       SV40 promoter: SV40 enhancer and early promoter
   3192..3983    +  CDS            neo: KKA2_KLEPN - Also known as kan, nptII. Experimental evidence at protein level: Swiss-Prot protein existence level 1. Resistance to kanamycin, neomycin, paromomycin, ribostamycin, butirosin and gentamicin B. From Klebsiella pneumoniae.
   4007..4165    +  CDS            ble (fragment): BLE_KLEPN - Experimental evidence at protein level: Swiss-Prot protein existence level 1. Binding protein with a strong affinity to the bleomycin family of antibiotics. Binds to CL990; an antimitotic-antibiotic compound. From Klebsiella pneumoniae.
   4160..4281    +  polyA_signal   SV40 poly(A) signal: SV40 polyadenylation signal
   4354..4370    -  protein_bind   lac operator: The lac repressor binds to the lac operator to inhibit transcription in E. coli. This inhibition can be relieved by adding lactose or isopropyl-β-D-thiogalactopyranoside (IPTG). lac repressor encoded by lacI
   4378..4408    -  promoter       lac promoter: promoter for the E. coli lac operon
   4423..4444    -  protein_bind   CAP binding site: CAP binding activates transcription in the presence of cAMP. E. coli catabolite activator protein
   4457..4549    -  CDS            lacI (fragment): lac repressor; lacI; The lac repressor binds to the lac operator to inhibit transcription in E. coli. This inhibition can be relieved by adding lactose or isopropyl-β-D-thiogalactopyranoside (IPTG).
   4732..5320    -  rep_origin     ori: high-copy-number ColE1/pMB1/pBR322/pUC origin of replication
   5491..6351    -  CDS            AmpR: β-lactamase; bla; confers resistance to ampicillin, carbenicillin, and related antibiotics
   6352..6456    -  promoter       AmpR promoter: bla
   6515..6567    -  misc_feature   bom (fragment): basis of mobility region from pBR322
   6722..7101    +  enhancer       CMV enhancer: human cytomegalovirus immediate early enhancer
   7102..75      +  promoter       CMV promoter (across the origin): human cytomegalovirus (CMV) immediate early promoter
>Addgene plasmid #176046 | pcDNA3.1 MYC dBR | addgene full sequence | sequence record 346677 | Addgene NGS Result
TGTCGTAACAACTCCGCCCCATTGACGCAAATGGGCGGTAGGCGTGTACGGTGGGAGGTCTATATAAGCA
GAGCTCTCTGGCTAACTAGAGAACCCACTGCTTACTGGCTTATCGAAATTAATACGACTCACTATAGGGA
GACCCAAGCTTGGTACCGAGCTCGGATCCATTTAAATTCGAATTCGGCCCCCCCCCCCTTGCCGCATCCA
CGAAACTTTGCCCATAGCAGCGGGCGGGCACTTTGCACTGGAACTTACAACACCCGAGCAAGGACGCGAC
TCTCCCGACGCGGGGAGGCTATTCTGCCCATTTGGGGACACTTCCCCGCCGCTGCCAGGACCCGCTTCTC
TGAAAGGCTCTCCTTGCAGCTGCTTAGACGCTGGATTTTTTTCGGGTAGTGGAAAACCAGCCTCCCGCGA
CGATGCCCCTCAACGTTAGCTTCACCAACAGGAACTATGACCTCGACTACGACTCGGTGCAGCCGTATTT
CTACTGCGACGAGGAGGAGAACTTCTACCAGCAGCAGCAGCAGAGCGAGCTGCAGCCCCCGGCGCCCAGC
GAGGATATCTGGAAGAAATTCGAGCTGCTGCCCACCCCGCCCCTGTCCCCTAGCCGCCGCTCCGGGCTCT
GCTCGCCCTCCTACGTTGCGGTCACACCCTTCTCCCTTCGGGGAGACAACGACGGCGGTGGCGGGAGCTT
CTCCACGGCCGACCAGCTGGAGATGGTGACCGAGCTGCTGGGAGGAGACATGGTGAACCAGAGTTTCATC
TGCGACCCGGACGACGAGACCTTCATCAAAAACATCATCATCCAGGACTGTATGTGGAGCGGCTTCTCGG
CCGCCGCCAAGCTCGTCTCAGAGAAGCTGGCCTCCTACCAGGCTGCGCGCAAAGACAGCGGCAGCCCGAA
CCCCGCCCGCGGCCACAGCGTCTGCTCCACCTCCAGCTTGTACCTGCAGGATCTGAGCGCCGCCGCCTCA
GAGTGCATCGACCCCTCGGTGGTCTTCCCCTACCCTCTCAACGACAGCAGCTCGCCCAAGTCCTGCGCCT
CGCAAGACTCCAGCGCCTTCTCTCCGTCCTCGGATTCTCTGCTCTCCTCGACGGAGTCCTCCCCGCAGGG
CAGCCCCGAGCCCCTGGTGCTCCATGAGGAGACACCGCCCACCACCAGCAGCGACTCTGAGGAGGAACAA
GAAGATGAGGAAGAAATCGATGTTGTTTCTGTGGAAAAGAGGCAGGCTCCTGGCAAAAGGTCAGAGTCTG
GATCACCTTCTGCTGGAGGCCACAGCAAACCTCCTCACAGCCCACTGGTCCTCAAGAGGTGCCACGTCTC
CACACATCAGCACAACTACGCAGCGCCTCCCTCCACTCGGAAGGACTATCCTGCTGCCAAGAGGGTCAAG
TTGGACAGTGTCAGAGTCCTGAGACAGATCAGCAACAACCGAAAATGCACCAGCCCCAGGTCCTCGGACA
CCGAGGAGAATGTCAACGAGCTAAAACGGAGCTTTTTTGCCCTGCGTGACCAGATCCCGGAGTTGGAAAA
CAATGAAAAGGCCCCCAAGGTAGTTATCCTTAAAAAAGCCACAGCATACATCCTGTCCGTCCAAGCAGAG
GAGCAAAAGCTCATTTCTGAAGAGGACTTGTTGCGGAAACGACGAGAACAGTTGAAACACAAACTTGAAC
AGCTACGGAACTCTTGTGCGTAAGGAAAAGTAAGGAAAATGATTCCTTCTAACAGAAATGTCCTGAGCAA
TCACCTATGAACTTGTTTCAAATGCATGATCAAATGCAACCTCACAACCTTGGCTGAGTCTTGAGACTGA
AAGATTTAGCCATAATGTAAACTGCCTCAAATTGGACTTTGGGCATAAAAGAACTTTTTTATGCTTACCA
TCTTTTTTTTTTCTTTAACAGATTTGTATTTAAGAATTGTTTTTAAAAAATTTTAAGATTTACACAATGT
TTCTCTGTAAATATTGCCATTAAATGTAAATAACTTCCGAATTCCTGCAGGCCTCGAGCATGCATCTAGA
GGGCCCTATTCTATAGTGTCACCTAAATGCTAGAGCTCGCTGATCAGCCTCGACTGTGCCTTCTAGTTGC
CAGCCATCTGTTGTTTGCCCCTCCCCCGTGCCTTCCTTGACCCTGGAAGGTGCCACTCCCACTGTCCTTT
CCTAATAAAATGAGGAAATTGCATCGCATTGTCTGAGTAGGTGTCATTCTATTCTGGGGGGTGGGGTGGG
GCAGGACAGCAAGGGGGAGGATTGGGAAGACAATAGCAGGCATGCTGGGGATGCGGTGGGCTCTATGGCT
TCTGAGGCGGAAAGAACCAGCTGGGGCTCTAGGGGGTATCCCC
[124 nt withheld, positions 2354-2477]
C
[91 nt withheld, positions 2479-2569]
A
[49 nt withheld, positions 2571-2619]
CCTTTGACGTTGGAGTCCACGTTCTTT
[37 nt withheld, positions 2647-2683]
ACCCTATCTCGGTCTATTCTTTTGATTTATAAGGGATTTTGCCGATTTCGGCCTATTGGTTAAAAAATGA
GCTGATTTAACAAAAATTTAACGCGAATTAATTCTGTGGAATGTGTGTCAGTTAGGGTGTGGAAAGTCCC
CAGGCTCCCCAGCAGGCAGAAGTATGCAAAGCATGCATCTCAATTAGTCAGCAACCAGGTGTGGAAAGTC
CCCAGGCTCCCCAGCAGGCAGAAGTATGCAAAGCATGCATCTCAATTAGTCAGCAACCATAGTCCCGCCC
CTAACTCCGCCCATCCCGCCCCTAACTCCGCCCAGTTCCGCCCATTCTCCGCCCCATGGCTGACTAATTT
TTTTTATTTATGCAGAGGCCGAGGCCGCCTCTGCCTCTGAGCTATTCCAGAAGTAGTGAGGAGGCTTTTT
TGGAGGCCTAGGCTTTTGCAAAAAGCTCCCGGGAGCTTGTATATCCATTTTCGGATCTGATCAAGAGACA
GGATGAGGATCGTTTCGCATGATTGAACAAGATGGATTGCACGCAGGTTCTCCGGCCGCTTGGGTGGAGA
GGCTATTCGGCTATGACTGGGCACAACAGACAATCGGCTGCTCTGATGCCGCCGTGTTCCGGCTGTCAGC
GCAGGGGCGCCCGGTTCTTTTTGTCAAGACCGACCTGTCCGGTGCCCTGAATGAACTGCAGGACGAGGCA
GCGCGGCTATCGTGGCTGGCCACGACGGGCGTTCCTTGCGCAGCTGTGCTCGACGTTGTCACTGAAGCGG
GAAGGGACTGGCTGCTATTGGGCGAAGTGCCGGGGCAGGATCTCCTGTCATCTCACCTTGCTCCTGCCGA
GAAAGTATCCATCATGGCTGATGCAATGCGGCGGCTGCATACGCTTGATCCGGCTACCTGCCCATTCGAC
CACCAAGCGAAACATCGCATCGAGCGAGCACGTACTCGGATGGAAGCCGGTCTTGTCGATCAGGATGATC
TGGACGAAGAGCATCAGGGGCTCGCGCCAGCCGAACTGTTCGCCAGGCTCAAGGCGCGCATGCCCGACGG
CGAGGATCTCGTCGTGACCCATGGCGATGCCTGCTTGCCGAATATCATGGTGGAAAATGGCCGCTTTTCT
GGATTCATCGACTGTGGCCGGCTGGGTGTGGCGGACCGCTATCAGGACATAGCGTTGGCTACCCGTGATA
TTGCTGAAGAGCTTGGCGGCGAATGGGCTGACCGCTTCCTCGTGCTTTACGGTATCGCCGCTCCCGATTC
GCAGCGCATCGCCTTCTATCGCCTTCTTGACGAGTTCTTCTGAGCGGGACTCTGGGGTTCGAAATGACCG
ACCAAGCGACGCCCAACCTGCCATCACGAGATTTCGATTCCACCGCCGCCTTCTATGAAAGGTTGGGCTT
CGGAATCGTTTTCCGGGACGCCGGCTGGATGATCCTCCAGCGCGGGGATCTCATGCTGGAGTTCTTCGCC
CACCCCAACTTGTTTATTGCAGCTTATAATGGTTACAAATAAAGCAATAGCATCACAAATTTCACAAATA
AAGCATTTTTTTCACTGCATTCTAGTTGTGGTTTGTCCAAACTCATCAATGTATCTTATCATGTCTGTAT
ACCGTCGACCTCTAGCTAGAGCTTGGCGTAATCATGGTCATAGCTGTTTCCTGTGTGAAATTGTTATCCG
CTCACAATTCCACACAACATACGAGCCGGAAGCATAAAGTGTAAAGCCTGGGGTGCCTAATGAGTGAGCT
AACTCACATTAATTGCGTTGCGCTCACTGCCCGCTTTCCAGTCGGGAAACCTGTCGTGCCAGCTGCATTA
ATGAATCGGCCAACGCGCGGGGAGAGGCGGTTTGCGTATTGGGCGCTCTTCCGCTTCCTCGCTCACTGAC
TCGCTGCGCTCGGTCGTTCGGCTGCGGCGAGCGGTATCAGCTCACTCAAAGGCGGTAATACGGTTATCCA
CAGAATCAGGGGATAACGCAGGAAAGAACATGTGAGCAAAAGGCCAGCAAAAGGCCAGGAACCGTAAAAA
GGCCGCGTTGCTGGCGTTTTTCCATAGGCTCCGCCCCCCTGACGAGCATCACAAAAATCGACGCTCAAGT
CAGAGGTGGCGAAACCCGACAGGACTATAAAGATACCAGGCGTTTCCCCCTGGAAGCTCCCTCGTGCGCT
CTCCTGTTCCGACCCTGCCGCTTACCGGATACCTGTCCGCCTTTCTCCCTTCGGGAAGCGTGGCGCTTTC
TCATAGCTCACGCTGTAGGTATCTCAGTTCGGTGTAGGTCGTTCGCTCCAAGCTGGGCTGTGTGCACGAA
CCCCCCGTTCAGCCCGACCGCTGCGCCTTATCCGGTAACTATCGTCTTGAGTCCAACCCGGTAAGACACG
ACTTATCGCCACTGGCAGCAGCCACTGGTAACAGGATTAGCAGAGCGAGGTATGTAGGCGGTGCTACAGA
GTTCTTGAAGTGGTGGCCTAACTACGGCTACACTAGAAGAACAGTATTTGGTATCTGCGCTCTGCTGAAG
CCAGTTACCTTCGGAAAAAGAGTTGGTAGCTCTTGATCCGGCAAACAAACCACCGCTGGTAGCGGTGGTT
TTTTTGTTTGCAAGCAGCAGATTACGCGCAGAAAAAAAGGATCTCAAGAAGATCCTTTGATCTTTTCTAC
GGGGTCTGACGCTCAGTGGAACGAAAACTCACGTTAAGGGATTTTGGTCATGAGATTATCAAAAAGGATC
TTCACCTAGATCCTTTTAAATTAAAAATGAAGTTTTAAATCAATCTAAAGTATATATGAGTAAACTTGGT
CTGACAGTTACCAATGCTTAATCAGTGAGGCACCTATCTCAGCGATCTGTCTATTTCGTTCATCCATAGT
TGCCTGACTCCCCGTCGTGTAGATAACTACGATACGGGAGGGCTTACCATCTGGCCCCAGTGCTGCAATG
ATACCGCGAGACCCACGCTCACCGGCTCCAGATTTATCAGCAATAAACCAGCCAGCCGGAAGGGCCGAGC
GCAGAAGTGGTCCTGCAACTTTATCCGCCTCCATCCAGTCTATTAATTGTTGCCGGGAAGCTAGAGTAAG
TAGTTCGCCAGTTAATAGTTTGCGCAACGTTGTTGCCATTGCTACAGGCATCGTGGTGTCACGCTCGTCG
TTTGGTATGGCTTCATTCAGCTCCGGTTCCCAACGATCAAGGCGAGTTACATGATCCCCCATGTTGTGCA
AAAAAGCGGTTAGCTCCTTCGGTCCTCCGATCGTTGTCAGAAGTAAGTTGGCCGCAGTGTTATCACTCAT
GGTTATGGCAGCACTGCATAATTCTCTTACTGTCATGCCATCCGTAAGATGCTTTTCTGTGACTGGTGAG
TACTCAACCAAGTCATTCTGAGAATAGTGTATGCGGCGACCGAGTTGCTCTTGCCCGGCGTCAATACGGG
ATAATACCGCGCCACATAGCAGAACTTTAAAAGTGCTCATCATTGGAAAACGTTCTTCGGGGCGAAAACT
CTCAAGGATCTTACCGCTGTTGAGATCCAGTTCGATGTAACCCACTCGTGCACCCAACTGATCTTCAGCA
TCTTTTACTTTCACCAGCGTTTCTGGGTGAGCAAAAACAGGAAGGCAAAATGCCGCAAAAAAGGGAATAA
GGGCGACACGGAAATGTTGAATACTCATACTCTTCCTTTTTCAATATTATTGAAGCATTTATCAGGGTTA
TTGTCTCATGAGCGGATACATATTTGAATGTATTTAGAAAAATAAACAAATAGGGGTTCCGCGCACATTT
CCCCGAAAAGTGCCACCTGACGTCGACGGATCGGGAGATCTCCCGATCCCCTATGGTGCACTCTCAGTAC
AATCTGCTCTGATGCCGCATAGTTAAGCCAGTATCTGCTCCCTGCTTGTGTGTTGGAGGTCGCTGAGTAG
TGCGCGAGCAAAATTTAAGCTACAACAAGGCAAGGCTTGACCGACAATTGCATGAAGAATCTGCTTAGGG
TTAGGCGTTTTGCGCTGCTTCGCGATGTACGGGCCAGATATACGCGTTGACATTGATTATTGACTAGTTA
TTAATAGTAATCAATTACGGGGTCATTAGTTCATAGCCCATATATGGAGTTCCGCGTTACATAACTTACG
GTAAATGGCCCGCCTGGCTGACCGCCCAACGACCCCCGCCCATTGACGTCAATAATGACGTATGTTCCCA
TAGTAACGCCAATAGGGACTTTCCATTGACGTCAATGGGTGGAGTATTTACGGTAAACTGCCCACTTGGC
AGTACATCAAGTGTATCATATGCCAAGTACGCCCCCTATTGACGTCAATGACGGTAAATGGCCCGCCTGG
CATTATGCCCAGTACATGACCTTATGGGACTTTCCTACTTGGCAGTACATCTACGTATTAGTCATCGCTA
TTACCATGGTGATGCGGTTTTGGCAGTACATCAATGGGCGTGGATAGCGGTTTGACTCACGGGGATTTCC
AAGTCTCCACCCCATTGACGTCAATGGGAGTTTGTTTTGGCACCAAAATCAACGGGACTTTCCAAAA
